Addgene plasmid #89916: BB1_L_34_syn_BsaI
Purpose: (Empty Backbone) Linker to construct BB1 from PCR product with FS3 and FS4 (in with BsaI, out with BbsI)
Depositing lab: Michael Sauer. Depositing organization: Universitaet fur Bodenkultur Wien (BOKU-WIEN). Publication: An efficient tool for metabolic pathway construction and gene integration for Aspergillus niger. Sarkari P, Marx H, Blumhoff ML, Mattanovich D, Sauer M, Steiger MG. Bioresour Technol. 2017 May 4. pii: S0960-8524(17)30643-0. doi: 10.1016/j.biortech.2017.05.004. PubMed 28533066.
Backbone
  Vector backbone: BB1_L_34_syn_BsaI
  Backbone size (bp): 1966
  Vector type: Bacterial Expression
Growth in bacteria
  Bacterial resistance: Kanamycin, 50 μg/mL
  Growth temperature: 37°C
  Growth strain: DH5alpha
  Copy number: Unknown
Gene/Insert
  Cloning method: Unknown
  Sequencing primers: 5′ GTAAAACGACGGCCAGTT; 3′ CAGGAAACAGCTATGAC
Terms and licenses: Academic/Nonprofit Terms; Industry Terms: Not Available to Industry
How to cite: BB1_L_34_syn_BsaI was a gift from Michael Sauer (Addgene plasmid # 89916 ; http://n2t.net/addgene:89916 ; RRID:Addgene_89916)
