[The description below was written by a language model from this plasmid's Addgene catalogue record and the feature table of its GenBank file.]
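Description:
BB1_L_34_syn_BsaI is a small (1,966 bp) synthetic empty backbone that serves as an entry-level "linker" vector in a hierarchical Golden Gate-type assembly system, published as a toolkit for metabolic pathway construction and gene integration in Aspergillus niger. Although catalogued as a bacterial expression vector, it carries no expression cassette for a gene of interest. It is a cloning recipient maintained in E. coli. Propagation relies on a high-copy ColE1/pUC-type origin of replication. Selection is by kanamycin through an aph(3')-Ia aminoglycoside phosphotransferase gene, which is driven by the cat promoter and insulated by the bidirectional tonB terminator upstream and the phage T7 early (T7Te) terminator downstream.

According to the record, the plasmid is used to build a level-one ("BB1") module from a PCR product flanked by fusion sites FS3 and FS4. The fragment is inserted using the type IIS enzyme BsaI and can later be released with a second type IIS enzyme, BbsI, for assembly into higher-level constructs. Because type IIS enzymes cut outside their recognition sequences, the defined fusion-site overhangs fix the position and orientation of the part in later multi-part assemblies. The FS3/FS4 pairing therefore assigns the cloned element to one particular slot, although the record does not say which functional category of part that slot holds. The feature table does not annotate the BsaI and BbsI sites or the fusion sites themselves. The cloning region presumably lies between the M13 forward and M13 reverse primer binding sites that flank the junction of the circular map, and these sites allow sequence verification of inserted fragments.
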