LOCUS       Exported 1966 bp ds-DNA circular SYN 13-MAY-2021
DEFINITION  Linker to construct BB1 from PCR product with FS3 and FS4 (in with
            BsaI, out with BbsI).
ACCESSION   .
VERSION     .
KEYWORDS    BB1_L_34_syn_BsaI
SOURCE      synthetic DNA construct
  ORGANISM  synthetic DNA construct
REFERENCE   1 (bases 1 to 1966)
  AUTHORS   Sarkari P, Marx H, Blumhoff ML, Mattanovich D, Sauer M, Steiger MG
  TITLE     An efficient tool for metabolic pathway construction and gene
            integration for Aspergillus niger.
  JOURNAL   Bioresour Technol. 2017 May 4. pii: S0960-8524(17)30643-0. doi:
            10.1016/j.biortech.2017.05.004.
  PUBMED    28533066
REFERENCE   2 (bases 1 to 1966)
  AUTHORS   .
  TITLE     Direct Submission
  JOURNAL   Exported May 13, 2021 from SnapGene Server 1.1.58
            http://www.snapgene.com
FEATURES             Location/Qualifiers
     source          1..1966
                     /organism="synthetic DNA construct"
                     /mol_type="other DNA"
     primer_bind     complement(41..57)
                     /label=M13 rev
                     /note="common sequencing primer, one of multiple similar
                     variants"
     primer_bind     complement(41..57)
                     /label=M13 Reverse
                     /note="In lacZ gene. Also called M13-rev"
     terminator      105..136
                     /label=tonB terminator
                     /note="bidirectional E. coli tonB-P14 transcription
                     terminator"
     promoter        137..239
                     /label=cat promoter
                     /note="promoter of the E. coli cat gene encoding
                     chloramphenicol acetyltransferase"
     CDS             240..1055
                     /codon_start=1
                     /gene="aph(3')-Ia"
                     /product="aminoglycoside phosphotransferase"
                     /label=KanR
                     /note="confers resistance to kanamycin in bacteria or G418
                     (Geneticin(R)) in eukaryotes"
                     /translation="MSHIQRETSCLKPRLNSNMDADLYGYKWARDNVGQSGATIYRLYG
                     KPDAPELFLKHGKGSVANDVTDEMVRLNWLTEFMPLPTIKHFIRTPDDAWLLTTAIPGK
                     TAFQVLEEYPDSGENIVDALAVFLRRLHSIPVCNCPFNGDRVFRLAQAQSRMNNGLVGA
                     SDFDDERNGWPVEQVWKEMHKLLPFSPDSVVTHGDFSLDNLIFDEGKLIGCIDVGRVGI
                     ADRYQDLAILWNCLGEFSPSLQKRLFQKYGIDNPDMNKLQFHLMLDEFF"
     primer_bind     complement(313..332)
                     /label=Kan-R
                     /note="Kanamycin resistance gene, reverse primer"
     terminator      1079..1106
                     /label=T7Te terminator
                     /note="phage T7 early transcription terminator"
     rep_origin      complement(1118..1705)
                     /direction=LEFT
                     /label=ori
                     /note="high-copy-number ColE1/pMB1/pBR322/pUC origin of
                     replication"
     primer_bind     complement(1198..1217)
                     /label=pBR322ori-F
                     /note="pBR322 origin, forward primer"
     primer_bind     1745..1762
                     /label=M13 Forward
                     /note="In lacZ gene. Also called M13-F20 or M13 (-21)
                     Forward"
     primer_bind     1746..1762
                     /label=M13 fwd
                     /note="common sequencing primer, one of multiple similar
                     variants"
ORIGIN
        1 gatcggtcca cgatcagcta gattatctag tcagcttgat gtcatagctg tttcctgagg
       61 ctcaatactg accatttaaa tcatacctga cctccatagc agaaagtcaa aagcctccga
      121 ccggaggctt ttgacttgat cggcacgtaa gaggttccaa ctttcaccat aatgaaataa
      181 gatcactacc gggcgtattt tttgagttat cgagattttc aggagctaag gaagctaaaa
      241 tgagccatat tcaacgggaa acgtcttgct tgaagccgcg attaaattcc aacatggatg
      301 ctgatttata tgggtataaa tgggctcgcg ataatgtcgg gcaatcaggt gcgacaatct
      361 atcgattgta tgggaagccc gatgcgccag agttgtttct gaaacatggc aaaggtagcg
      421 ttgccaatga tgttacagat gagatggtca ggctaaactg gctgacggaa tttatgcctc
      481 ttccgaccat caagcatttt atccgtactc ctgatgatgc atggttactc accactgcga
      541 tcccagggaa aacagcattc caggtattag aagaatatcc tgattcaggt gaaaatattg
      601 ttgatgcgct ggcagtgttc ctgcgccggt tgcattcgat tcctgtttgt aattgtcctt
      661 ttaacggcga tcgcgtattt cgtctcgctc aggcgcaatc acgaatgaat aacggtttgg
      721 ttggtgcgag tgattttgat gacgagcgta atggctggcc tgttgaacaa gtctggaaag
      781 aaatgcataa actcttgcca ttctcaccgg attcagtcgt cactcatggt gatttctcac
      841 ttgataacct tatttttgac gaggggaaat taataggttg tattgatgtt ggacgagtcg
      901 gaatcgcaga ccgataccag gatcttgcca tcctatggaa ctgcctcggt gagttttctc
      961 cttcattaca gaaacggctt tttcaaaaat atggtattga taatcctgat atgaataaat
     1021 tgcagtttca cttgatgctc gatgagtttt tctaatgagg acctaaatgt aatcacctgg
     1081 ctcaccttcg ggtgggcctt tctgcgttgc tggcgttttt ccataggctc cgcccccctg
     1141 acgagcatca caaaaatcga tgctcaagtc agaggtggcg aaacccgaca ggactataaa
     1201 gataccaggc gtttccccct ggaagctccc tcgtgcgctc tcctgttccg accctgccgc
     1261 ttaccggata cctgtccgcc tttctccctt cgggaagcgt ggcgctttct catagctcac
     1321 gctgtaggta tctcagttcg gtgtaggtcg ttcgctccaa gctgggctgt gtgcacgaac
     1381 cccccgttca gcccgaccgc tgcgccttat ccggtaacta tcgtcttgag tccaacccgg
     1441 taagacacga cttatcgcca ctggcagcag ccactggtaa caggattagc agagcgaggt
     1501 atgtaggcgg tgctacagag ttcttgaagt ggtggcctaa ctacggctac actagaagaa
     1561 cagtatttgg tatctgcgct ctgctgaagc cagttacctc ggaaaaagag ttggtagctc
     1621 ttgatccggc aaacaaacca ccgctggtag cggtggtttt tttgtttgca agcagcagat
     1681 tacgcgcaga aaaaaaggat ctcaagaaga tcctttgatt ttctaccgaa gaaaggccca
     1741 cccgtgtaaa acgacggcca gtttatctag tcagcttgat tctagctgat cgtggaccgg
     1801 aaggtgagcc agtgagttga ttgcagtcca gttacgctgg agtctgaggc tcgtcctgaa
     1861 tgatatgcgg cctcgaattc gaagacgcgc tttgagaccg gatccatctc gagggtctca
     1921 cgctgcgtct tcgaattcgc gcgtgatctt acggcattat acgtat
//
